>Addgene plasmid #175258 | pTub-alpha1-iLifeact-NeonGreen | addgene full sequence | sequence record 345857 | Addgene NGS Result
TTTGCAAAGATCGATCAAGAGACAGGATGAGGATCGTTTCGCATGATTGAACAAGATGGATTGCACGCAG
GTTCTCCGGCCGCTTGGGTGGAGAGGCTATTCGGCTATGACTGGGCACAACAGACAATCGGCTGCTCTGA
TGCCGCCGTGTTCCGGCTGTCAGCGCAGGGGCGCCCGGTTCTTTTTGTCAAGACCGACCTGTCCGGTGCC
CTGAATGAACTGCAAGACGAGGCAGCGCGGCTATCGTGGCTGGCCACGACGGGCGTTCCTTGCGCAGCTG
TGCTCGACGTTGTCACTGAAGCGGGAAGGGACTGGCTGCTATTGGGCGAAGTGCCGGGGCAGGATCTCCT
GTCATCTCACCTTGCTCCTGCCGAGAAAGTATCCATCATGGCTGATGCAATGCGGCGGCTGCATACGCTT
GATCCGGCTACCTGCCCATTCGACCACCAAGCGAAACATCGCATCGAGCGAGCACGTACTCGGATGGAAG
CCGGTCTTGTCGATCAGGATGATCTGGACGAAGAGCATCAGGGGCTCGCGCCAGCCGAACTGTTCGCCAG
GCTCAAGGCGAGCATGCCCGACGGCGAGGATCTCGTCGTGACCCATGGCGATGCCTGCTTGCCGAATATC
ATGGTGGAAAATGGCCGCTTTTCTGGATTCATCGACTGTGGCCGGCTGGGTGTGGCGGACCGCTATCAGG
ACATAGCGTTGGCTACCCGTGATATTGCTGAAGAGCTTGGCGGCGAATGGGCTGACCGCTTCCTCGTGCT
TTACGGTATCGCCGCTCCCGATTCGCAGCGCATCGCCTTCTATCGCCTTCTTGACGAGTTCTTCTGAGCG
GGACTCTGGGGTTCGAAATGACCGACCAAGCGACGCCCAACCTGCCATCACGAGATTTCGATTCCACCGC
CGCCTTCTATGAAAGGTTGGGCTTCGGAATCGTTTTCCGGGACGCCGGCTGGATGATCCTCCAGCGCGGG
GATCTCATGCTGGAGTTCTTCGCCCACCCTAGGGGGAGGCTAACTGAAACACGGAAGGAGACAATACCGG
AAGGAACCCGCGCTATGACGGCAATAAAAAGACAGAATAAAACGCACGGTGTTGGGTCGTTTGTTCATAA
ACGCGGGGTTCGGTCCCAGGGCTGGCACTCTGTCGATACCCCACCGAGACCCCATTGGGGCCAATACGCC
CGCGTTTCTTCCTTTTCCCCACCCCACCCCCCAAGTTCGGGTGAAGGCCCAGGGCTCGCAGCCAACGTCG
GGGCGGCAGGCCCTGCCATAGCCTCAGGTTACTCATATATACTTTAGATTGATTTAAAACTTCATTTTTA
ATTTAAAAGGATCTAGGTGAAGATCCTTTTTGATAATCTCATGACCAAAATCCCTTAACGTGAGTTTTCG
TTCCACTGAGCGTCAGACCCCGTAGAAAAGATCAAAGGATCTTCTTGAGATCCTTTTTTTCTGCGCGTAA
TCTGCTGCTTGCAAACAAAAAAACCACCGCTACCAGCGGTGGTTTGTTTGCCGGATCAAGAGCTACCAAC
TCTTTTTCCGAAGGTAACTGGCTTCAGCAGAGCGCAGATACCAAATACTGTTCTTCTAGTGTAGCCGTAG
TTAGGCCACCACTTCAAGAACTCTGTAGCACCGCCTACATACCTCGCTCTGCTAATCCTGTTACCAGTGG
CTGCTGCCAGTGGCGATAAGTCGTGTCTTACCGGGTTGGACTCAAGACGATAGTTACCGGATAAGGCGCA
GCGGTCGGGCTGAACGGGGGGTTCGTGCACACAGCCCAGCTTGGAGCGAACGACCTACACCGAACTGAGA
TACCTACAGCGTGAGCTATGAGAAAGCGCCACGCTTCCCGAAGGGAGAAAGGCGGACAGGTATCCGGTAA
GCGGCAGGGTCGGAACAGGAGAGCGCACGAGGGAGCTTCCAGGGGGAAACGCCTGGTATCTTTATAGTCC
TGTCGGGTTTCGCCACCTCTGACTTGAGCGTCGATTTTTGTGATGCTCGTCAGGGGGGCGGAGCCTATGG
AAAAACGCCAGCAACGCGGCCTTTTTACGGTTCCTGGCCTTTTGCTGGCCTTTTGCTCACATGTTCTTTC
CTGCGTTATCCCCTGATTCTGTGGATAACCGTATTACCGCCATGCATTAGTTATTATGCTGAATTCCGTA
TTAGGAGGGATGGCTCATTTCTAGGGACAAAATAACACAGGCTCTGGGGTGAGGTAGGGTCGGGTAAGGG
GGCGAGCGGGGAGGGGTGATGGGAGAGCACTACCGCTAAAGAAAGCAAGCTCTCTAGTAAAGCGTTAAGT
ACTACTTTGTATATTGTTTCTCTTTTTTCCTTTCTCTCTCTCTCTCTCTTTGTTTGTTTTTGGTTTTTGA
GACAGGATATCACACTATATATCCAGGCCGGGTACAAAATAACCGCAGTCCTCCGCTTCCCAATGCTGGG
ATTTACAGGCATAAACCACTAAGGGCGGTTATGATGACCTTGAGCTGCAAGTCTTCCTGCCTCTGCCTCC
CGGGTGCTGTTGAGGGTCATAGGCGTGGTCTATTCATACTGAGCTTCTGAATTTTGCTCAAATATTAATA
ATAATAGTAATAATAATAACCACAATAATACAACTGTAAAACTAAACATTTACCCACGCCTTTTTGACCA
TCATTCCCATAGCTCTTGCTACTTTATTTAAAGCGAACAGAGATGTTGAATCCTGACGGAACGTATTTAA
ATTTAGTGTAGTATAAATGAAAAGCTGGAATTTACCATAAAGAATCTCAACACAAATTCTGTGATTAAGT
GTTGGGGAAAACCTTAAATTATCCTAACTACAGTTTAAGGTTTAAGCTCCGTATAATCACCCAACCCCCG
TTTTCTTTCTTCCCTCTCTACCCCTCCCCAGCTCCACCCCATAATGGATGCTCGGCTAGTTGCTTTTGCG
AGGCCTTTGTCTGAAGGATGCAAAATCTACGGATGCTAGCGAGGGGGGGAAGGGGGGAGAGATTACCTCA
TACCATGTCGCTTGCACCAATCACCACTCTCCTGTCGCGGCTTCTCTGGGCAGACGGAGGGGTCTGGACC
AACAGGAAAAGGCCTTGGCCCATCCCCATGGTGACCGAGCTGTATATAAGGAGGCGCATCCGCCCAAGTG
CCGCAGGTTCTCTTACATCGACCGCTTAAGAGTCGCGCTGTAAGAAGCAACACCTCCTCCTCGCCTCCGC
CATCCACCCGGCAGCCGCGAAGCAGCAACACCGGTGAGCGGGGGATCTCGAGCTCAAGCTTCGAATTCCA
CCATGGGCGTGGCCGACCTGATCAAGAAGTTCGAGAGCATCAGCAAGGAGGAGGGGGATCCACCGGTCGC
CACCCTGGTGAGCAAGGGCGAGGAGGATAACATGGCCTCTCTCCCAGCGACACATGAGTTACACATCTTT
GGCTCCATCAACGGTGTGGACTTTGACATGGTGGGTCAGGGCACCGGCAATCCAAATGATGGTTATGAGG
AGTTAAACCTGAAGTCCACCAAGGGTGACCTCCAGTTCTCCCCCTGGATTCTGGTCCCTCATATCGGGTA
TGGCTTCCATCAGTACCTGCCCTACCCTGACGGGATGTCGCCTTTCCAGGCCGCCATGGTAGATGGCTCC
GGCTACCAAGTCCATCGCACAATGCAGTTTGAAGATGGTGCCTCCCTTACTGTTAACTACCGCTACACCT
ACGAGGGAAGCCACATCAAAGGAGAGGCCCAGGTGAAGGGGACTGGTTTCCCTGCTGACGGTCCTGTGAT
GACCAACTCGCTGACCGCTGCGGACTGGTGCAGGTCGAAGAAGACTTACCCCAACGACAAAACCATCATC
AGTACCTTTAAGTGGAGTTACACCACTGGAAATGGCAAGCGCTACCGGAGCACTGCGCGGACCACCTACA
CCTTTGCCAAGCCAATGGCGGCTAACTATCTGAAGAACCAGCCGATGTACGTGTTCCGTAAGACGGAGCT
CAAGCACTCCAAGACCGAGCTCAACTTCAAGGAGTGGCAAAAGGCCTTTACCGATGTGATGGGCATGGAC
GAGCTGTACAAGTAATGAGCGGCCGCGACTCTAGATCATAATCAGCCATACCACATTTGTAGAGGTTTTA
CTTGCTTTAAAAAACCTCCCACACCTCCCCCTGAACCTGAAACATAAAATGAATGCAATTGTTGTTGTTA
ACTTGTTTATTGCAGCTTATAATGGTTACAAATAAAGCAATAGCATCACAAATTTCACAAATAAAGCATT
TTTTTCACTGCATTCTAGTTGTGGTTTGTCCAAACTCATCAATGTATCTTAAGGCGTAAATTGTAAGCGT
TAATATTTTGTTAAAATTCGCGTTAAATTTTTGTTAAATCAGCTCATTTTTTAACCAATAGGCCGAAATC
GGCAAAATCCCTTATAAATCAAAAGAATAGACCGAGATAGGGT
[37 nt withheld, positions 4454-4490]
AAAGAACGTGGACTCCAACGTCAAAGG
[49 nt withheld, positions 4518-4566]
T
[91 nt withheld, positions 4568-4658]
G
[124 nt withheld, positions 4660-4783]
CAGGTGGCACTTTTCGGGGAAATGTGCGCGGAACCCCTATTTGTTTATTTTTCTAAATACATTCAAATAT
GTATCCGCTCATGAGACAATAACCCTGATAAATGCTTCAATAATATTGAAAAAGGAAGAGTCCTGAGGCG
GAAAGAACCAGCTGTGGAATGTGTGTCAGTTAGGGTGTGGAAAGTCCCCAGGCTCCCCAGCAGGCAGAAG
TATGCAAAGCATGCATCTCAATTAGTCAGCAACCAGGTGTGGAAAGTCCCCAGGCTCCCCAGCAGGCAGA
AGTATGCAAAGCATGCATCTCAATTAGTCAGCAACCATAGTCCCGCCCCTAACTCCGCCCATCCCGCCCC
TAACTCCGCCCAGTTCCGCCCATTCTCCGCCCCATGGCTGACTAATTTTTTTTATTTATGCAGAGGCCGA
GGCCGCCTCGGCCTCTGAGCTATTCCAGAAGTAGTGAGGAGGCTTTTTTGGAGGCCTAGGCT
Features (pLannotate 1.2.2; 12 found; start..end, strand, type, name):
     43..837     +  CDS            NeoR/KanR: aminoglycoside phosphotransferase from Tn5; aph(3')-II (or nptII); confers resistance to neomycin, kanamycin, and G418 (Geneticin®)
    858..1010    +  CDS            ble (fragment): BLE_KLEPN - Experimental evidence at protein level: Swiss-Prot protein existence level 1. Binding protein with a strong affinity to the bleomycin family of antibiotics. Binds to CL990; an antimitotic-antibiotic compound. From Klebsiella pneumoniae.
   1069..1116    +  polyA_signal   HSV TK poly(A) signal: herpes simplex virus thymidine kinase polyadenylation signal (Cole and Stacy, 1985)
   1207..1223    -  polyA_signal   bGH poly(A) signal (fragment): bovine growth hormone polyadenylation signal
   1445..2033    +  rep_origin     ori: high-copy-number ColE1/pMB1/pBR322/pUC origin of replication
   3264..3288    +  misc_feature   MCS (fragment): multiple cloning site
   3366..4075    +  CDS            mNeonGreen (fragment): bright monomeric yellow-green fluorescent protein derived from LanYFP (Shaner et al., 2013)
   4094..4177    +  CDS            large T antigen (fragment): large T antigen from SV40 (simian virus 40)
   4200..4321    +  polyA_signal   SV40 poly(A) signal: SV40 polyadenylation signal
   4355..4783    -  rep_origin     f1 ori (sequence partly withheld): f1 bacteriophage origin of replication; arrow indicates direction of (+) strand synthesis
   4810..4914    +  promoter       AmpR promoter: bla
   4916..8       +  promoter       SV40 promoter (across the origin): SV40 enhancer and early promoter
