[The description below was written by a language model from this plasmid's Addgene catalogue record and pLannotate feature annotations shown in this document.]
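Description:
pTub-alpha1-iLifeact-NeonGreen is a mammalian expression plasmid for labelling F-actin structures in living cells, built on the pTub-alpha1-EGFP backbone. The sequenced record is 5,265 nt. It is propagated in bacteria through a high-copy ColE1/pUC-type origin and selected with kanamycin. The NeoR/KanR (aminoglycoside phosphotransferase) gene sits downstream of tandem bacterial AmpR and SV40 early promoters and is followed by an HSV TK polyadenylation signal, an arrangement that could in principle also support G418 selection in mammalian cells. An f1 origin is also present. Short annotated fragments of ble, the bGH poly(A) signal and SV40 large T antigen appear to be backbone remnants rather than functional units.

The payload is iLifeact, an "improved" version of the Lifeact actin-binding peptide fused at its C terminus to the bright monomeric yellow-green fluorescent protein mNeonGreen. It was cloned between HindIII and NotI and is terminated by an SV40 poly(A) signal. Expression is driven by the tubulin alpha1 promoter according to the catalogue entry. The automated feature table does not annotate this promoter or the short Lifeact sequence, but the unannotated stretch between the origin and the cloning-site fragment upstream of mNeonGreen is where they would lie.

According to the depositor, the improvement consists of mutating the fluorophore's own ATG start codon to CTG. This leaves a single Kozak-enhanced start codon ahead of Lifeact. Earlier Lifeact fusions were observed to initiate translation at the fluorophore, producing free fluorescent protein and diffuse background, which this change is meant to suppress. The associated publication used the construct to visualise axon growth and growth cone dynamics in acute ex vivo embryonic brain slice cultures.
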