Addgene plasmid #175258: pTub-alpha1-iLifeact-NeonGreen
Purpose: F-actin structures labelling
Depositing lab: Frank Bradke & Sebastián Dupraz. Depositing organization: Deutsches Zentrum fuer Neurodegenerative Erkrankungen (DZNE). Publication: In Situ Visualization of Axon Growth and Growth Cone Dynamics in Acute Ex Vivo Embryonic Brain Slice Cultures. Alfadil E, Bradke F, Dupraz S. J Vis Exp. 2021 Oct 14;(176). doi: 10.3791/63068. PubMed 34723948.
Backbone
  Vector backbone: pTub-alpha1-EGFP
  Backbone size w/o insert (bp): 4482
  Vector type: Mammalian Expression
Growth in bacteria
  Bacterial resistance: Kanamycin, 50 μg/mL
  Growth temperature: 37°C
  Growth strain: NEB Stable
  Copy number: Unknown
Gene/Insert
  Gene/Insert name: iLifeact
  Species: H. sapiens (human)
  Insert size (bp): 783
  Mutation: None (wt)
  Promoter: pTub-alpha1
  Tag / fusion protein: mNeonGreen (C terminal on insert)
  Cloning method: Restriction Enzyme; 5′ cloning site HindIII (not destroyed); 3′ cloning site NotI (not destroyed)
  Sequencing primers: 5′ pTub-alpha1 ( 5'-GTAAGAAGCAACACCTCCTC-3'); 3′ NeonGFP reverse (5’-GGAGAGAGGCCATGTTATCC-3’)
Terms and licenses: Academic/Nonprofit Terms; Industry Terms: Not Available to Industry
Depositor comments: Improved (i)LifeAct-NeonGreen is prepared by mutating the start codon of the fluorophore ATGxCTG leaving a unique Kosak sequence-enhanced ATG start codon preceding the LifeAct. We have experimentally detected in previous LifeAct versions that polymerase tend to skip LifeAct translation and start translation at the fluorophore instead, increasing fluorophore-derived background.
How to cite: pTub-alpha1-iLifeact-NeonGreen was a gift from Frank Bradke & Sebastián Dupraz (Addgene plasmid # 175258 ; http://n2t.net/addgene:175258 ; RRID:Addgene_175258)
